>Addgene plasmid #89729 | pCDF-casBCDE(-3) | addgene full sequence | sequence record 177590 | Addgene NGS Result
GGGAAATTGTGAGCGGATAACAATTCCCCTGTAGAAATAATTTTGTTTAACTTTAATAAGGAGATATACC
ATGGCAAGCTGGAGCCACCCGCAGTTCGAAAAGGGTGCACTTGAAGTCCTCTTTCAGGGACCCGGGTACC
AGATGGCTGATGAAATTGATGCAATGGCTTTATATCGAGCCTGGCAACAACTGGATAATGGATCATGTGC
GCAAATTAGACGTGTTTCAGAACCTGATGAATTACGCGATATCCCTGCGTTTTATAGGCTGGTGCAACCT
TTTGGTTGGGAAAACCCACGTCACCAGCAGGCTCTTTTGCGCATGGTGTTTTGCCTGAGCGCAGGAAAGA
ATGTCATCCGACATCAGGACAAAAAATCGGAGCAAACAACAGGTATCTCGTTGGGAAGAGCTTTAGCCAA
TAGTGGAAGAATTAACGAGCGCCGTATCTTTCAATTAATTCGGGCTGACAGAACAGCCGATATGGTCCAG
TTACGTCGATTACTTACTCACGCCGAACCCGTACTTGACTGGCCATTAATGGCCAGGATGTTGACCTGGT
GGGGAAAGCGCGAACGCCAGCAACTTCTGGAAGATTTTGTATTGACCACAAACAAAAATGCGTAAGGAAA
CCTTTCTATGTCTAACTTTATCAATATTCATGTTCTGATCTCTCACAGCCCTTCATGTCTGAACCGCGAC
GATATGAACATGCAGAAAGACGCTATTTTCGGCGGCAAAAGACGAGTAAGAATTTCAAGTCAAAGCCTTA
AACGTGCGATGCGTAAAAGTGGTTATTACGCACAAAATATTGGTGAATCCAGTCTCAGAACCATTCATCT
TGCACAATTACGTGATGTTCTTCGGCAAAAACTTGGTGAACGTTTTGACCAAAAAATCATCGATAAGACA
TTAGCGCTGCTCTCCGGTAAATCAGTTGATGAAGCCGAAAAGATTTCTGCCGATGCGGTTACTCCCTGGG
TTGTGGGAGAAATAGCCTGGTTCTGTGAGCAGGTTGCAAAAGCAGAGGCTGATAATCTGGATGATAAAAA
GCTGCTCAAAGTTCTTAAGGAAGATATTGCCGCCATACGTGTGAATTTACAGCAGGGTGTTGATATTGCG
CTTAGTGGAAGAATGGCAACCAGCGGCATGATGACTGAGTTGGGAAAAGTTGATGGTGCAATGTCCATTG
CGCATGCGATCACTACTCATCAGGTTGATTCTGATATTGACTGGTTCACCGCTGTAGATGATTTACAGGA
ACAAGGTTCTGCACATCTGGGAACTCAGGAATTTTCATCGGGTGTTTTTTATCGTTATGCCAACATTAAC
CTCGCTCAACTTCAGGAAAATTTAGGTGGTGCCTCCAGGGAGCAGGCTCTGGAAATTGCAACCCATGTTG
TTCATATGCTGGCAACAGAGGTCCCTGGAGCAAAACAGCGTACTTATGCCGCTTTTAACCCTGCGGATAT
GGTAATGGTTAATTTCTCCGATATGCCACTTTCTATGGCAAATGCTTTTGAAAAAGCGGTTAAAGCGAAA
GATGGCTTTTTGCAACCGTCTATACAGGCGTTTAATCAATATTGGGATCGCGTTGCCAATGGATATGGTC
TGAACGGAGCTGCTGCGCAATTCAGCTTATCTGATGTAGACCCAATTACTGCTCAAGTTAAACAAATGCC
TACTTTAGAACAGTTAAAATCCTGGGTTCGTAATAATGGCGAGGCGTGAACATGAGATCTTATTTGATCT
TGCGGCTTGCTGGGCCAATGCAAGCCTGGGGGCAGCCGACCTTTGAAGGAACGCGACCTACCGGAAGATT
TCCGACCCGAAGCGGGTTATTAGGGCTACTCGGGGCTTGTCTTGGGATCCAACGTGATGATACTTCTTCA
TTACAGGCGTTATCAGAGAGTGTGCAATTTGCAGTGCGCTGCGATGAACTCATTCTTGACGATCGTCGTG
TGTCTGTAACGGGGTTGCGTGATTACCATACAGTCCTTGGAGCGCGAGAAGATTACCGTGGTTTGAAAAG
TCATGAAACGATTCAAACATGGCGCGAATATTTATGTGATGCCTCCTTTACCGTCGCTCTCTGGTTAACA
CCCCATGCAACGATGGTTATCTCAGAACTTGAAAAAGCAGTATTAAAGCCTCGGTATACACCTTACCTGG
GGCGGAGAAGTTGCCCACTAACACACCCGCTTTTTTTGGGGACATGTCAGGCATCGGATCCTCAGAAGGC
GCTATTAAATTATGAGCCCGTTGGCGGCGATATATATAGTGAGGAATCAGTTACAGGGCATCATTTAAAA
TTTACGGCGCGCGACGAACCGATGATCACCTTGCCTCGACAATTTGCTTCCCGAGAATGGTATGTGATTA
AAGGAGGTATGGATGTATCTCAGTAAAGTCATCATTGCCAGGGCCTGGAGCAGGGATCTTTACCAACTTC
ACCAGGGATTATGGCATTTATTTCCAAACAGACCGGATGCTGCTCGTGATTTTCTTTTTCATGTTGAGAA
GCGAAACACACCAGAAGGCTGTCATGTTTTATTGCAGTCAGCGCAAATGCCTGTTTCAACTGCCGTTGCG
ACAGTCATTAAAACTAAACAGGTTGAATTTCAACTTCAGGTTGGTGTTCCACTCTATTTTCGGCTTCGGG
CAAATCCGATCAAAACTATTCTCGACAATCAAAAGCGCCTGGACAGTAAAGGGAATATTAAACGCTGTCG
GGTTCCGTTAATAAAAGAAGCAGAACAAATCGCGTGGTTGCAACGTAAATTGGGCAATGCGGCGCGCGTT
GAAGATGTGCATCCCATATCGGAACGGCCACAGTATTTTTCTGGTGATGGTAAAAGTGGAAAGATCCAAA
CGGTTTGCTTTGAAGGTGTGCTCACCATCAACGACGCGCCAGCGTTAATAGATCTTGTACAGCAAGGTAT
TGGGCCAGCTAAATCGATGGGATGTGGCTTGCTATCTTTGGCTCCACTGTGAGCGGCCGCACTCGAGATT
TGGATGGTTTAAGGTTGGTGGGTTGTTTTTATGGGAAAAAATGCTTTAAGAACAAATGTATACTTTTAGA
GAGTTCCCCGCGCCAGCGGGGATAAACCGCTGTCTTTCGCTGCTGAGGGTGACGATCCGAGTTCCCCGCG
CCAGCGGGGATAAACCGAGCTCCCATTTTCAAACCCATCAAGACGCCTTCGCCTAGGCTGCTGCCACCGC
TGAGCAATAACTAGCATAACCCCTTGGGGCCTCTAAACGGGTCTTGAGGGGTTTTTTGCTGAAACCTCAG
GCATTTGAGAAGCACACGGTCACACTGCTTCCGGTAGTCAATAAACCGGTAAACCAGCAATAGACATAAG
CGGCTATTTAACGACCCTGCCCTGAACCGACGACCGGGTCATCGTGGCCGGATCTTGCGGCCCCTCGGCT
TGAACGAATTGTTAGACATTATTTGCCGACTACCTTGGTGATCTCGCCTTTCACGTAGTGGACAAATTCT
TCCAACTGATCTGCGCGCGAGGCCAAGCGATCTTCTTCTTGTCCAAGATAAGCCTGTCTAGCTTCAAGTA
TGACGGGCTGATACTGGGCCGGCAGGCGCTCCATTGCCCAGTCGGCAGCGACATCCTTCGGCGCGATTTT
GCCGGTTACTGCGCTGTACCAAATGCGGGACAACGTAAGCACTACATTTCGCTCATCGCCAGCCCAGTCG
GGCGGCGAGTTCCATAGCGTTAAGGTTTCATTTAGCGCCTCAAATAGATCCTGTTCAGGAACCGGATCAA
AGAGTTCCTCCGCCGCTGGACCTACCAAGGCAACGCTATGTTCTCTTGCTTTTGTCAGCAAGATAGCCAG
ATCAATGTCGATCGTGGCTGGCTCGAAGATACCTGCAAGAATGTCATTGCGCTGCCATTCTCCAAATTGC
AGTTCGCGCTTAGCTGGATAACGCCACGGAATGATGTCGTCGTGCACAACAATGGTGACTTCTACAGCGC
GGAGAATCTCGCTCTCTCCAGGGGAAGCCGAAGTTTCCAAAAGGTCGTTGATCAAAGCTCGCCGCGTTGT
TTCATCAAGCCTTACGGTCACCGTAACCAGCAAATCAATATCACTGTGTGGCTTCAGGCCGCCATCCACT
GCGGAGCCGTACAAATGTACGGCCAGCAACGTCGGTTCGAGATGGCGCTCGATGACGCCAACTACCTCTG
ATAGTTGAGTCGATACTTCGGCGATCACCGCTTCCCTCATACTCTTCCTTTTTCAATATTATTGAAGCAT
TTATCAGGGTTATTGTCTCATGAGCGGATACATATTTGAATGTATTTAGAAAAATAAACAAATAGCTAGC
TCACTCGGTCGCTACGCTCCGGGCGTGAGACTGCGGCGGGCGCTGCGGACACATACAAAGTTACCCACAG
ATTCCGTGGATAAGCAGGGGACTAACATGTGAGGCAAAACAGCAGGGCCGCGCCGGTGGCGTTTTTCCAT
AGGCTCCGCCCTCCTGCCAGAGTTCACATAAACAGACGCTTTTCCGGTGCATCTGTGGGAGCCGTGAGGC
TCAACCATGAATCTGACAGTACGGGCGAAACCCGACAGGACTTAAAGATCCCCACCGTTTCCGGCGGGTC
GCTCCCTCTTGCGCTCTCCTGTTCCGACCCTGCCGTTTACCGGATACCTGTTCCGCCTTTCTCCCTTACG
GGAAGTGTGGCGCTTTCTCATAGCTCACACACTGGTATCTCGGCTCGGTGTAGGTCGTTCGCTCCAAGCT
GGGCTGTAAGCAAGAACTCCCCGTTCAGCCCGACTGCTGCGCCTTATCCGGTAACTGTTCACTTGAGTCC
AACCCGGAAAAGCACGGTAAAACGCCACTGGCAGCAGCCATTGGTAACTGGGAGTTCGCAGAGGATTTGT
TTAGCTAAACACGCGGTTGCTCTTGAAGTGTGCGCCAAAGTCCGGCTACACTGGAAGGACAGATTTGGTT
GCTGTGCTCTGCGAAAGCCAGTTACCACGGTTAAGCAGTTCCCCAACTGACTTAACCTTCGATCAAACCA
CCTCCCCAGGTGGTTTTTTCGAAGGTTAAGTCAGTTGGGGAACTGCTTAACCTTCGATCAAACCACCTCC
CCAGGTGGTTTTTTCGTTTACAGGGCAAAAGATTACGCGCAGAAAAAAAGGATCTCAAGAAGATCCTTTG
ATCTTTTCTACTGAACCGCTCTAGATTTCAGTGCAATTTATCTCTTCAAATGTAGCACCTGAAGTCAGCC
CCATACGATATAAGTTGTAATTCTCATGTTAGTCATGCCCCGCGCCCACCGGAAGGAGCTGACTGGGTTG
AAGGCTCTCAAGGGCATCGGTCGAGATCCCGGTGCCTAATGAGTGAGCTAACTTACATTAATTGCGTTGC
GCTCACTGCCCGCTTTCCAGTCGGGAAACCTGTCGTGCCAGCTGCATTAATGAATCGGCCAACGCGCGGG
GAGAGGCGGTTTGCGTATTGGGCGCCAGGGTGGTTTTTCTTTTCACCAGTGAGACGGGCAACAGCTGATT
GCCCTTCACCGCCTGGCCCTGAGAGAGTTGCAGCAAGCGGTCCACGCTGGTTTGCCCCAGCAGGCGAAAA
TCCTGTTTGATGGTGGTTAACGGCGGGATATAACATGAGCTGTCTTCGGTATCGTCGTATCCCACTACCG
AGATGTCCGCACCAACGCGCAGCCCGGACTCGGTAATGGCGCGCATTGCGCCCAGCGCCATCTGATCGTT
GGCAACCAGCATCGCAGTGGGAACGATGCCCTCATTCAGCATTTGCATGGTTTGTTGAAAACCGGACATG
GCACTCCAGTCGCCTTCCCGTTCCGCTATCGGCTGAATTTGATTGCGAGTGAGATATTTATGCCAGCCAG
CCAGACGCAGACGCGCCGAGACAGAACTTAATGGGCCCGCTAACAGCGCGATTTGCTGGTGACCCAATGC
GACCAGATGCTCCACGCCCAGTCGCGTACCGTCTTCATGGGAGAAAATAATACTGTTGATGGGTGTCTGG
TCAGAGACATCAAGAAATAACGCCGGAACATTAGTGCAGGCAGCTTCCACAGCAATGGCATCCTGGTCAT
CCAGCGGATAGTTAATGATCAGCCCACTGACGCGTTGCGCGAGAAGATTGTGCACCGCCGCTTTACAGGC
TTCGACGCCGCTTCGTTCTACCATCGACACCACCACGCTGGCACCCAGTTGATCGGCGCGAGATTTAATC
GCCGCGACAATTTGCGACGGCGCGTGCAGGGCCAGACTGGAGGTGGCAACGCCAATCAGCAACGACTGTT
TGCCCGCCAGTTGTTGTGCCACGCGGTTGGGAATGTAATTCAGCTCCGCCATCGCCGCTTCCACTTTTTC
CCGCGTTTTCGCAGAAACGTGGCTGGCCTGGTTCACCACGCGGGAAACGGTCTGATAAGAGACACCGGCA
TACTCTGCGACATCGTATAACGTTACTGGTTTCACATTCACCACCCTGAATTGACTCTCTTCCGGGCGCT
ATCATGCCATACCGCGAAAGGTTTTGCGCCATTCGATGGTGTCCGGGATCTCGACGCTCTCCCTTATGCG
ACTCCTGCATTAGGAAATTAATACGACTCACTATA
Features (pLannotate 1.2.2; 21 found; start..end, strand, type, name):
      7..23      +  protein_bind   lac operator: The lac repressor binds to the lac operator to inhibit transcription in E. coli. This inhibition can be relieved by adding lactose or isopropyl-β-D-thiogalactopyranoside (IPTG). lac repressor encoded by lacI
     42..64      +  RBS            RBS: efficient ribosome binding site from bacteriophage T7 gene 10 (Olins and Rangwala, 1989)
     80..103     +  CDS            Strep-Tag II: peptide that binds Strep-Tactin®, an engineered form of streptavidin
    110..133     +  CDS            HRV 3C site: recognition and cleavage site for human rhinovirus 3C and PreScission proteases
    143..622     +  CDS            casB: CSE2_ECOLI - Also known as cse2, ygcK. Experimental evidence at protein level: Swiss-Prot protein existence level 1. A component of Cascade, which participates in CRISPR interference, the third stage of CRISPR immunity. Cascade binds both crRNA and in a sequence-specific manner negatively supercoiled dsDNA target. This leads to the formation of an R-loop in which the crRNA binds the target DNA, displacing the noncomplementary strand. Cas3 is recruited to Cascade, nicks target DNA and then unwinds and cleaves the target, leading to DNA degradation and invader neutralization. From Escherichia co
    638..1726    +  CDS            casC: CASC_ECOLI - Also known as cas4, cse4, ygcJ. Experimental evidence at protein level: Swiss-Prot protein existence level 1. A component of Cascade, which participates in CRISPR interference, the third stage of CRISPR immunity. Cascade binds both crRNA and in a sequence-specific manner negatively supercoiled dsDNA target. This leads to the formation of an R-loop in which the crRNA binds the target DNA, displacing the noncomplementary strand. Cas3 is recruited to Cascade, nicks target DNA and then unwinds and cleaves the target, leading to DNA degradation and invader neutralization. CasCDE alone
   1732..2403    +  CDS            casD: CAS5_ECOLI - Also known as cas5, ygcI. Experimental evidence at protein level: Swiss-Prot protein existence level 1. A component of Cascade, which participates in CRISPR interference, the third stage of CRISPR immunity. Cascade binds both crRNA and in a sequence-specific manner negatively supercoiled dsDNA target. This leads to the formation of an R-loop in which the crRNA binds the target DNA, displacing the noncomplementary strand. Cas3 is recruited to Cascade, nicks target DNA and then unwinds and cleaves the target, leading to DNA degradation and invader neutralization. CasCDE alone is als
   2393..2989    +  CDS            casE: CAS6_ECOLI - Also known as cas6e, ygcH. Experimental evidence at protein level: Swiss-Prot protein existence level 1. A component of Cascade, which participates in CRISPR interference, the third stage of CRISPR immunity. Cascade binds both crRNA and in a sequence-specific manner negatively supercoiled dsDNA target. This leads to the formation of an R-loop in which the crRNA binds the target DNA, displacing the noncomplementary strand. Cas3 is recruited to Cascade, nicks target DNA and then unwinds and cleaves the target, leading to DNA degradation and invader neutralization. From Escherichia c
   3109..3138    +  CDS            M13 gene VIII (fragment): pVIII; VIII; major coat protein
   3206..3223    +  CDS            SET1 (fragment): solubility-enhancement tag derived from T7 phage gene 10B
   3231..3278    +  terminator     T7 terminator: transcription terminator for bacteriophage T7 RNA polymerase
   3449..4240    -  CDS            SmR: aminoglycoside adenylyltransferase (Murphy, 1985); aadA; confers resistance to spectinomycin and streptomycin
   4241..4332    -  promoter       AmpR promoter: bla
   4380..5061    -  rep_origin     CloDF13 ori (fragment): Plasmids containing the CloDF13 (CDF) origin of replication can be propagated in E. coli cells that contain additional plasmids with compatible origins.
   5086..5183    -  rep_origin     CloDF13 ori (fragment): Plasmids containing the CloDF13 (CDF) origin of replication can be propagated in E. coli cells that contain additional plasmids with compatible origins.
   5280..5344    -  CDS            TcR (fragment): tetracycline efflux protein; tet; confers resistance to tetracycline
   5359..5380    -  protein_bind   CAP binding site: CAP binding activates transcription in the presence of cAMP. E. coli catabolite activator protein
   5393..6475    -  CDS            lacI: lac repressor; lacI; The lac repressor binds to the lac operator to inhibit transcription in E. coli. This inhibition can be relieved by adding lactose or isopropyl-β-D-thiogalactopyranoside (IPTG).
   6476..6553    -  promoter       lacI promoter: lacI
   6561..6596    -  CDS            TcR (fragment): tetracycline efflux protein; tet; confers resistance to tetracycline
   6599..2       +  promoter       T7 promoter (across the origin): promoter for bacteriophage T7 RNA polymerase
