[The description below was written by a language model from this plasmid's Addgene catalogue record and pLannotate feature annotations shown in this document.]
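Description:
pCDF-casBCDE(-3) is a bacterial expression plasmid built on the pCDF-casBCDE backbone for producing most of the Escherichia coli type I-E Cascade complex together with a modified CRISPR RNA. It replicates from the CloDF13 (CDF) origin, which is compatible with other common plasmid origins and so allows co-transformation with additional constructs. It is selected with streptomycin through the aadA (SmR) aminoglycoside adenylyltransferase gene, which is driven by the AmpR promoter. The catalogue lists it as high copy. A lacI gene with its own promoter is carried on the plasmid.

The expression unit starts with a T7 promoter followed by a lac operator and the T7 gene 10 ribosome binding site, so transcription depends on T7 RNA polymerase and is inducible with IPTG. Downstream lies an operon of casB (Cse2), casC (Cas7), casD (Cas5) and casE (Cas6e). An N-terminal Strep-Tag II and an HRV 3C protease site precede casB, which should permit affinity purification of the assembled complex and removal of the tag.

A CRISPR mini-cassette was cloned between XhoI and AvrII. Although not annotated as such, it presumably sits in the region between casE and the T7 terminator, where the tool reports only short M13 gene VIII and SET1 fragments that are probably spurious matches. It encodes a pre-crRNA whose spacer is shortened by three nucleotides at the leader-distal end relative to the wild type. Cas6e is the subunit that processes pre-crRNA into mature crRNA. The record does not include the large Cse1 (CasA) subunit or Cas3. The associated study examined whether Cascade complexes with shortened spacers and altered subunit stoichiometry still support interference and primed adaptation.
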