Addgene plasmid #89729: pCDF-casBCDE(-3)
Purpose: Expresses the Cascade subunits Cse2, Cas7, Cas5, Cas6e and pre-crRNA containing a shorter version of the wt spacer (-3) truncated by 3 nucleotides at the leader-distal end.
Depositing lab: Konstantin Kuznedelov & Konstantin Severinov. Depositing organization: Rutgers, The State University of New Jersey. Publication: Altered stoichiometry Escherichia coli Cascade complexes with shortened CRISPR RNA spacers are capable of interference and primed adaptation. Kuznedelov K, Mekler V, Lemak S, Tokmina-Lukaszewska M, Datsenko KA, Jain I, Savitskaya E, Mallon J, Shmakov S, Bothner B, Bailey S, Yakunin AF, Severinov K, Semenova E. Nucleic Acids Res. 2016 Dec 15;44(22):10849-10861. Epub 2016 Oct 13. 10.1093/nar/gkw914 PubMed 27738137.
Backbone
  Vector backbone: pCDF-casBCDE
  Backbone manufacturer: PMID:26013814
  Vector type: Bacterial Expression
Growth in bacteria
  Bacterial resistance: Streptomycin, 50 μg/mL
  Growth temperature: 37°C
  Growth strain: DH5alpha
  Copy number: High Copy
Gene/Insert
  Gene/Insert name: CRISPR array (alt name: CRISPR mini-cassette)
  Mutation: Derivative CRISPR array containing a shorter version of the wt spacer (-3) truncated by 3 nucleotides at the leader-distal end.
  Cloning method: Restriction Enzyme; 5′ cloning site XhoI (not destroyed); 3′ cloning site AvrII (not destroyed)
  Sequencing primers: 5′ Unknown; 3′ T7term
Terms and licenses: Academic/Nonprofit Terms; Industry Terms: Not Available to Industry
How to cite: pCDF-casBCDE(-3) was a gift from Konstantin Kuznedelov & Konstantin Severinov (Addgene plasmid # 89729 ; http://n2t.net/addgene:89729 ; RRID:Addgene_89729)
